Addgene plasmid #105401: pJOG824
Purpose: Synthetic biology
Depositing lab: Johannes Stuttmann. Depositing organization: Martin-Luther-Universitaet Halle-Wittenberg. Publication: Peripheral infrastructure vectors and an extended set of plant parts for the Modular Cloning system. Gantner J, Ordon J, Ilse T, Kretschmer C, Gruetzner R, Lofke C, Dagdas Y, Burstenbinder K, Marillonnet S, Stuttmann J. PLoS One. 2018 May 30;13(5):e0197185. doi: 10.1371/journal.pone.0197185. eCollection 2018. PubMed 29847550.
Backbone
  Vector backbone: pAGM1301 (Engler et al., 2014)
  Vector type: Synthetic Biology
Growth in bacteria
  Bacterial resistance: Spectinomycin, 50 μg/mL
  Growth temperature: 37°C
  Growth strain: DH5alpha
  Copy number: High Copy
Gene/Insert
  Gene/Insert name: SV40 nuclear localization signal
  Mutation: BsaI/ BpiI restriction sites removed
  Cloning method: Restriction Enzyme; 5′ cloning site BpiI (destroyed during cloning); 3′ cloning site BpiI (destroyed during cloning)
  Sequencing primers: 5′ CTTTGAGTGAGCTGATACCG; 3′ GGGTTCCGCGCACATTTC
Terms and licenses: Academic/Nonprofit Terms; Industry Terms: Not Available to Industry
How to cite: pJOG824 was a gift from Johannes Stuttmann (Addgene plasmid # 105401 ; http://n2t.net/addgene:105401 ; RRID:Addgene_105401)
