[The description below was written by a language model from this plasmid's Addgene catalogue record and pLannotate feature annotations shown in this document.]
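Description:
pJOG824 is a small (about 2.3 kb) Modular Cloning (MoClo) part plasmid built on the pAGM1301 backbone and deposited as part of an extended collection of plant parts and accessory vectors for the MoClo system. It is a synthetic-biology storage and donor plasmid for E. coli rather than an expression vector. It replicates from a high-copy ColE1/pUC-type origin and is selected with spectinomycin through the aadA gene, which encodes a streptomycin/spectinomycin resistance enzyme. An AmpR (bla) promoter lies upstream of aadA on the same strand. The short fragments annotated as integrase, gentamicin acetyltransferase and lacI appear to be remnants of the resistance cassette and backbone rather than functional genes.

The payload is a module encoding the SV40 nuclear localization signal, a short basic peptide that directs fused proteins into the nucleus. The record notes that internal BsaI and BpiI recognition sites were removed, the "domestication" needed for compatibility with Golden Gate-type assembly using these type IIS enzymes. The insert was cloned through BpiI sites that were destroyed in the process. In the MoClo scheme, such level 0 parts are usually released with BsaI and joined through defined overhangs with promoters, coding sequences and terminators to form transcription units. The record does not state the fusion position (N- or C-terminal tag) or the flanking overhangs. The automated annotation did not detect the NLS itself, probably because it is so short, so the feature table covers only backbone elements. No promoter or terminator for plant expression is recorded. The plasmid is intended as a building block for adding nuclear targeting to proteins in modular assemblies.
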