Features (pLannotate 1.2.2; 6 found; start..end, strand, type, name):
    286..335     +  CDS            lacI (fragment): lac repressor; lacI; The lac repressor binds to the lac operator to inhibit transcription in E. coli. This inhibition can be relieved by adding lactose or isopropyl-β-D-thiogalactopyranoside (IPTG).
    513..617     +  promoter       AmpR promoter: bla
    608..688     -  CDS            int (fragment): INT2_ECOLX - Protein inferred from homology: Swiss-Prot protein existence level 3. Putative integrase believed to be involved in the insertion of antibiotic resistance genes into plasmids and transposons. From Escherichia coli.
    776..832     +  CDS            GmR (fragment): gentamycin acetyltransferase; aacC1; confers resistance to gentamycin
    839..1627    +  CDS            aadA: S3AD_ECOLX - Experimental evidence at protein level: Swiss-Prot protein existence level 1. Mediates bacterial resistance to the antibiotics streptomycin and spectinomycin. From Escherichia coli.
   1801..103     +  rep_origin     ori (across the origin): high-copy-number ColE1/pMB1/pBR322/pUC origin of replication
>Addgene plasmid #105401 | pJOG824 | addgene full sequence | sequence record 207051 | Addgene NGS Result
AGGGGGAAACGCCTGGTATCTTTATAGTCCTGTCGGGTTTCGCCACCTCTGACTTGAGCGTCGATTTTTG
TGATGCTCGTCAGGGGGGCGGAGCCTATGGAAAAACGCCAGCAACGCGGCCTTTTTACGGTTCCTGGCCT
TTTGCTGGCCTTTTGCTCACATGTTCTTTCCTGCGTTATCCCCTGATTCTGTGGATAACCGTATTACCGC
CTTTGAGTGAGCTGATACCGCTCGCCGCAGCCGAACGACCGAGCGCAGCGAGTCAGTGAGCGAGGAAGCG
GAAGAGCGCCCAATACGCAAACCGCCTCTCCCCGCGCGTTGGCCGATTCATTAATCACTCTGTGGTCTCA
TTCGGCTGCAGCCCCTAAGAAGAAGAGAAAGGTTTGAGCTTTGAGACCACGAAGTGGCTCTTCAGTGGAC
GAAAGGGCCTCGTGATACGCCTATTTTTATAGGTTAATGTCATGATAATAATGGTTTCTTAGACGTCAGG
TGGCACTTTTCGGGGAAATGTGCGCGGAACCCCTATTTGTTTATTTTTCTAAATACATTCAAATATGTAT
CCGCTCATGAGACAATAACCCTGATAAATGCTTCAATAATATTGAAAAAGGAAGAGTATGCGCTCACGCA
ACTGGTCCAGAACCTTGACCGAACGCAGCGGTGGTAACGGCGCAGTGGCGGTTTTCATGGCTTGTTATGA
CTGTTTTTTTTTGGGGTACAGTCTATGCCTCGGGCATCCAAGCAGCAAGCGCGTTACGCCGTGGGTCGAT
GTTTGATGTTATGGAGCAGCAACGATGTTACGCAGCAGGGCAGTCGCCCTAAAACAAAGTTAAACATCAT
GAGGGAAGCGGTGATCGCCGAAGTATCGACTCAACTATCAGAGGTAGTTGGCGTCATCGAGCGCCATCTC
GAACCGACGTTGCTGGCCGTACATTTGTACGGCTCCGCAGTGGATGGCGGCCTGAAGCCACACAGCGATA
TTGATTTGCTGGTTACGGTGACCGTAAGGCTTGATGAAACAACGCGGCGAGCTTTGATCAACGACCTTTT
GGAAACTTCGGCTTCCCCTGGAGAGAGCGAGATTCTCCGCGCTGTAGAAGTCACCATTGTTGTGCACGAC
GACATCATTCCGTGGCGTTATCCAGCTAAGCGCGAACTGCAATTTGGAGAATGGCAGCGCAATGACATTC
TTGCAGGTATCTTCGAGCCAGCCACGATCGACATTGATCTGGCTATCTTGCTGACAAAAGCAAGAGAACA
TAGCGTTGCCTTGGTAGGTCCAGCGGCGGAGGAACTCTTTGATCCGGTTCCTGAACAGGATCTATTTGAG
GCGCTAAATGAAACCTTAACGCTATGGAACTCGCCGCCCGACTGGGCTGGCGATGAGCGAAATGTAGTGC
TTACGTTGTCCCGCATTTGGTACAGCGCAGTAACCGGCAAAATCGCGCCGAAGGATGTCGCTGCCGACTG
GGCAATGGAGCGCCTGCCGGCCCAGTATCAGCCCGTCATACTTGAAGCTAGACAGGCTTATCTTGGACAA
GAAGAAGATCGCTTGGCCTCGCGCGCAGATCAGTTGGAAGAATTTGTCCATTACGTAAAAGGCGAGATCA
CCAAGGTAGTCGGCAAATAACTGTCAGACCAAGTTTACTCATATATACTTTAGATTGATTTAAAACTTCA
TTTTTAATTTAAAAGGATCTAGGTGAAGATCCTTTTTGATAATCTCATGACCAAAATCCCTTAACGTGAG
TTTTCGTTCCACTGAGCGTCAGACCCCGTAGAAAAGATCAAAGGATCTTCTTGAGATCCTTTTTTTCTGC
GCGTAATCTGCTGCTTGCAAACAAAAAAACCACCGCTACCAGCGGTGGTTTGTTTGCCGGATCAAGAGCT
ACCAACTCTTTTTCCGAAGGTAACTGGCTTCAGCAGAGCGCAGATACCAAATACTGTTCTTCTAGTGTAG
CCGTAGTTAGGCCACCACTTCAAGAACTCTGTAGCACCGCCTACATACCTCGCTCTGCTAATCCTGTTAC
CAGTGGCTGCTGCCAGTGGCGATAAGTCGTGTCTTACCGGGTTGGACTCAAGACGATAGTTACCGGATAA
GGCGCAGCGGTCGGGCTGAACGGGGGGTTCGTGCACACAGCCCAGCTTGGAGCGAACGACCTACACCGAA
CTGAGATACCTACAGCGTGAGCTATGAGAAAGCGCCACGCTTCCCGAAGGGAGAAAGGCGGACAGGTATC
CGGTAAGCGGCAGGGTCGGAACAGGAGAGCGCACGAGGGAGCTTCC
